Addgene plasmid #68485: MSCV Puro-CMV:GFP
Purpose: Retrovirus expressing GFP driven by CMV promoter
Depositing lab: Tyler Jacks. Depositing organization: Massachusetts Institute of Technology. Publication: A Modular Assembly Platform for Rapid Generation of DNA Constructs. Akama-Garren EH, Joshi NS, Tammela T, Chang GP, Wagner BL, Lee DY, Rideout Iii WM, Papagiannakopoulos T, Xue W, Jacks T. Sci Rep. 2016 Feb 18;6:16836. doi: 10.1038/srep16836. PubMed 26887506.
Backbone
  Vector backbone: MSCV 2-5
  Backbone size w/o insert (bp): 5160
  Total vector size (bp): 7204
  Vector type: Mammalian Expression, Retroviral
  Selectable markers: Puromycin
Growth in bacteria
  Bacterial resistance: Ampicillin, 100 μg/mL
  Growth temperature: 37°C
  Growth strain: Stbl3
  Copy number: Unknown
Gene/Insert 1
  Gene/Insert name: Puromycin Resistance (alt name: PuroR)
  Insert size (bp): 603
  Promoter: LTR
  Cloning method: Gibson Cloning
  Sequencing primers: 5′ CTAACTCGAACGCTAGCTGTGCGATCGTTT; 3′ AGGCCTCGGGATTCCTAGGAACAGCGGTTT
Gene/Insert 2
  Gene/Insert name: GFP
  Insert size (bp): 723
  Promoter: CMV
  Cloning method: Gibson Cloning
  Sequencing primers: 5′ AAACCGCTGTTCCTAGGAATCCCGAGGCCT; 3′ AGAGTAATTCAACCCCAAACAACAACGTTT
Terms and licenses: Academic/Nonprofit Terms; Industry Terms: Not Available to Industry
How to cite: MSCV Puro-CMV:GFP was a gift from Tyler Jacks (Addgene plasmid # 68485 ; http://n2t.net/addgene:68485 ; RRID:Addgene_68485)
