[The description below was written by a language model from this plasmid's Addgene catalogue record and pLannotate feature annotations shown in this document.]
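Description:
MSCV Puro-CMV:GFP is a gammaretroviral (murine stem cell virus) transfer vector for mammalian expression, built on the MSCV 2-5 backbone by Gibson assembly as part of a modular construct-assembly platform. The catalogue lists it at about 7.2 kb, and the annotated depositor sequence is 7,215 nt. In bacteria it is maintained through a high-copy ColE1/pUC-type origin and an ampicillin resistance gene (β-lactamase with its own promoter). The backbone also carries short, non-functional remnants of lac elements, rop, bom, tetracycline resistance and a viral env fragment, which are cloning leftovers rather than working parts.

The proviral region is bounded by MESV/MSCV 5′ and 3′ long terminal repeats, with the 5′ LTR spanning the sequence origin. Downstream of the 5′ LTR lie the Ψ packaging signal and a truncated, start-codon-less gag segment, which together allow the genomic RNA to be encapsidated when viral proteins are supplied in trans by packaging cells. Two expression units follow in the same orientation. The puromycin N-acetyltransferase gene is transcribed from the 5′ LTR and allows drug selection of transduced cells. An internal human CMV immediate-early enhancer/promoter drives EGFP as a constitutive fluorescent reporter. A very short match annotated as an HIV-1 LTR fragment sits between the CMV promoter and EGFP and is probably just sequence carried along with the promoter module.

The stated purpose is production of retrovirus expressing GFP from the CMV promoter. This makes the construct suitable for stably marking dividing mammalian cells that can be both puromycin-selected and tracked by fluorescence, or as a control vector within the modular series.
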