Features (pLannotate 1.2.2; 21 found; start..end, strand, type, name):
    579..920     +  misc_feature   MESV Ψ: packaging signal of murine embryonic stem cell virus
    987..1403    +  CDS            gag (truncated): truncated Moloney murine leukemia virus (MMLV) gag gene lacking the start codon
   1449..2048    +  CDS            PuroR: puromycin N-acetyltransferase; pac from Streptomyces alboniger; confers resistance to puromycin
   2119..2498    +  enhancer       CMV enhancer: human cytomegalovirus immediate early enhancer
   2499..2702    +  promoter       CMV promoter: human cytomegalovirus (CMV) immediate early promoter
   2698..2731    +  LTR            5' LTR (truncated) (fragment): truncated 5' long terminal repeat (LTR) from HIV-1
   2781..3497    +  CDS            EGFP: EGFP is a basic (constitutively fluorescent) green fluorescent protein published in 1996, derived from Aequorea victoria. It is reported to be a rapidly-maturing weak dimer with moderate acid sensitivity.
   3577..4091    +  LTR            3' LTR: 3' long terminal repeat from murine embryonic stem cell virus
   4284..4300    -  protein_bind   lac operator: The lac repressor binds to the lac operator to inhibit transcription in E. coli. This inhibition can be relieved by adding lactose or isopropyl-β-D-thiogalactopyranoside (IPTG). lac repressor encoded by lacI
   4308..4338    -  promoter       lac promoter: promoter for the E. coli lac operon
   4353..4374    -  protein_bind   CAP binding site: CAP binding activates transcription in the presence of cAMP. E. coli catabolite activator protein
   4387..4479    -  CDS            lacI (fragment): lac repressor; lacI; The lac repressor binds to the lac operator to inhibit transcription in E. coli. This inhibition can be relieved by adding lactose or isopropyl-β-D-thiogalactopyranoside (IPTG).
   4662..5250    -  rep_origin     ori: high-copy-number ColE1/pMB1/pBR322/pUC origin of replication
   5421..6281    -  CDS            AmpR: β-lactamase; bla; confers resistance to ampicillin, carbenicillin, and related antibiotics
   6282..6386    -  promoter       AmpR promoter: bla
   6481..6516    +  CDS            rop (fragment): Rop protein, which maintains plasmids at low copy number; rop
   6618..6717    +  misc_feature   bom (fragment): basis of mobility region from pBR322
   6723..6872    -  CDS            lacZα (fragment): LacZα fragment of β-galactosidase; lacZ fragment
   6872..7073    -  CDS            TcR (fragment): tetracycline efflux protein; tet; confers resistance to tetracycline
   7074..7172    +  CDS            env (fragment): murine leukemia virus gPr80 envelope polyprotein precursor; env; proteolytically cleaved into gp70SU and p15TM subunits
   7214..515     +  LTR            5' LTR (across the origin): 5' long terminal repeat from murine embryonic stem cell virus
>Addgene plasmid #68485 | MSCV Puro-CMV:GFP | depositor full sequence | sequence record 128114 | Full plasmid sequence
TGAAAGACCCCACCTGTAGGTTTGGCAAGCTAGCTTAAGTAACGCCATTTTGCAAGGCATGGAAAATACA
TAACTGAGAATAGAGAAGTTCAGATCAAGGTTAGGAACAGAGAGACAGCAGAATATGGGCCAAACAGGAT
ATCTGTGGTAAGCAGTTCCTGCCCCGGCTCAGGGCCAAGAACAGATGGTCCCCAGATGCGGTCCCGCCCT
CAGCAGTTTCTAGAGAACCATCAGATGTTTCCAGGGTGCCCCAAGGACCTGAAATGACCCTGTGCCTTAT
TTGAACTAACCAATCAGTTCGCTTCTCGCTTCTGTTCGCGCGCTTCTGCTCCCCGAGCTCAATAAAAGAG
CCCACAACCCCTCACTCGGCGCGCCAGTCCTCCGATAGACTGCGTCGCCCGGGTACCCGTATTCCCAATA
AAGCCTCTTGCTGTTTGCATCCGAATCGTGGACTCGCTGATCCTTGGGAGGGTCTCCTCAGATTGATTGA
CTGCCCACCTCGGGGGTCTTTCATTTGGAGGTTCCACCGAGATTTGGAGACCCCTGCCCAGGGACCACCG
ACCCCCCCGCCGGGAGGTAAGCTGGCCAGCGGTCGTTTCGTGTCTGTCTCTGTCTTTGTGCGTGTTTGTG
CCGGCATCTAATGTTTGCGCCTGCGTCTGTACTAGTTAGCTAACTAGCTCTGTATCTGGCGGACCCGTGG
TGGAACTGACGAGTTCTGAACACCCGGCCGCAACCCTGGGAGACGTCCCAGGGACTTTGGGGGCCGTTTT
TGTGGCCCGACCTGAGGAAGGGAGTCGATGTGGAATCCGACCCCGTCAGGATATGTGGTTCTGGTAGGAG
ACGAGAACCTAAAACAGTTCCCGCCTCCGTCTGAATTTTTGCTTTCGGTTTGGAACCGAAGCCGCGCGTC
TTGTCTGCTGCAGCGCTGCAGCATCGTTCTGTGTTGTCTCTGTCTGACTGTGTTTCTGTATTTGTCTGAA
AATTAGGGCCAGACTGTTACCACTCCCTTAAGTTTGACCTTAGGTCACTGGAAAGATGTCGAGCGGATCG
CTCACAACCAGTCGGTAGATGTCAAGAAGAGACGTTGGGTTACCTTCTGCTCTGCAGAATGGCCAACCTT
TAACGTCGGATGGCCGCGAGACGGCACCTTTAACCGAGACCTCATCACCCAGGTTAAGATCAAGGTCTTT
TCACCTGGCCCGCATGGACACCCAGACCAGGTCCCCTACATCGTGACCTGGGAAGCCTTGGCTTTTGACC
CCCCTCCCTGGGTCAAGCCCTTTGTACACCCTAAGCCTCCGCCTCCTCTTCCTCCATCCGCCCCGTCTCT
CCCCCTTGAACCTCCTCGTTCGACCCCGCCTCGATCCTCCCTTTATCCAGCCCTCACTCCTTCTCTAGGC
GCCGGAATTAGATCTCTAACTCGAACGCTAGCTGTGCGATCGTTTACCATGACCGAGTACAAGCCCACGG
TGCGCCTCGCCACCCGCGACGACGTCCCCAGGGCCGTACGCACCCTCGCCGCCGCGTTCGCCGACTACCC
CGCCACGCGCCACACCGTCGATCCGGACCGCCACATCGAGCGGGTCACCGAGCTGCAAGAACTCTTCCTC
ACGCGCGTCGGGCTCGACATCGGCAAGGTGTGGGTCGCGGACGACGGCGCCGCGGTGGCGGTCTGGACCA
CGCCGGAGAGCGTCGAAGCGGGGGCGGTGTTCGCCGAGATCGGCCCGCGCATGGCCGAGTTGAGCGGTTC
CCGGCTGGCCGCGCAGCAACAGATGGAAGGCCTCCTGGCGCCGCACCGGCCCAAGGAGCCCGCGTGGTTC
CTGGCCACCGTCGGCGTCTCGCCCGACCACCAGGGCAAGGGTCTGGGCAGCGCCGTCGTGCTCCCCGGAG
TGGAGGCGGCCGAGCGCGCCGGGGTGCCCGCCTTCCTGGAGACCTCCGCGCCCCGCAACCTCCCCTTCTA
CGAGCGGCTCGGCTTCACCGTCACCGCCGACGTCGAGGTGCCCGAAGGACCGCGCACCTGGTGCATGACC
CGCAAGCCCGGTGCCTGAAAACCGCTGTTCCTAGGAATCCCGAGGCCTTTTGCGCTGCTTCGCGATGTAC
GGGCCAGATATACGCGTTGACATTGATTATTGACTAGTTATTAATAGTAATCAATTACGGGGTCATTAGT
TCATAGCCCATATATGGAGTTCCGCGTTACATAACTTACGGTAAATGGCCCGCCTGGCTGACCGCCCAAC
GACCCCCGCCCATTGACGTCAATAATGACGTATGTTCCCATAGTAACGCCAATAGGGACTTTCCATTGAC
GTCAATGGGTGGAGTATTTACGGTAAACTGCCCACTTGGCAGTACATCAAGTGTATCATATGCCAAGTAC
GCCCCCTATTGACGTCAATGACGGTAAATGGCCCGCCTGGCATTATGCCCAGTACATGACCTTATGGGAC
TTTCCTACTTGGCAGTACATCTACGTATTAGTCATCGCTATTACCATGGTGATGCGGTTTTGGCAGTACA
TCAATGGGCGTGGATAGCGGTTTGACTCACGGGGATTTCCAAGTCTCCACCCCATTGACGTCAATGGGAG
TTTGTTTTGGCACCAAAATCAACGGGACTTTCCAAAATGTCGTAACAACTCCGCCCCATTGACGCAAATG
GGCGGTAGGCGTGTACGGTGGGAGGTCTATATAAGCAGAGCTCTCTGGCTAACTAGAGAACCCACTGCTT
ACTGGCTTATCGAAATTGACCCGACATTAGCGCTACAGCTTAAGCGGACCATGGTGAGCAAGGGCGAGGA
GCTGTTCACCGGGGTGGTGCCCATCCTGGTCGAGCTGGACGGCGACGTAAACGGCCACAAGTTCAGCGTG
TCTGGCGAGGGCGAGGGCGATGCCACCTACGGCAAGCTGACCCTGAAGTTCATCTGCACCACCGGCAAGC
TGCCCGTGCCCTGGCCCACCCTCGTGACCACCCTGACCTACGGCGTGCAGTGCTTCAGCCGCTACCCCGA
CCACATGAAGCAGCACGACTTCTTCAAGTCCGCCATGCCCGAAGGCTACGTCCAGGAGCGCACCATCTTC
TTCAAGGACGACGGCAACTACAAGACCCGCGCCGAGGTGAAGTTCGAGGGCGACACCCTGGTGAACCGCA
TCGAGCTGAAGGGCATCGACTTCAAGGAGGACGGCAACATCCTGGGGCACAAGCTGGAGTACAACTACAA
CAGCCACAACGTCTATATCATGGCCGACAAGCAGAAGAACGGCATCAAGGTGAACTTCAAGATCCGCCAC
AACATCGAGGACGGCAGCGTGCAGCTCGCCGACCACTACCAGCAGAACACCCCCATCGGCGACGGCCCCG
TGCTGCTGCCCGACAACCACTACCTGAGCACCCAGTCCGCCCTGAGCAAAGACCCCAACGAGAAGCGCGA
TCACATGGTCCTGCTGGAGTTCGTGACCGCCGCCGGGATCACTCTCGGCATGGACGAGCTGTACAAGTAA
AAACGTTGTTGTTTGGGGTTGAATTACTCTATCGATAAAATAAAAGATTTTATTTAGTCTCCAGAAAAAG
GGGGGAATGAAAGACCCCACCTGTAGGTTTGGCAAGCTAGCTTAAGTAACGCCATTTTGCAAGGCATGGA
AAATACATAACTGAGAATAGAGAAGTTCAGATCAAGGTTAGGAACAGAGAGACAGCAGAATATGGGCCAA
ACAGGATATCTGTGGTAAGCAGTTCCTGCCCCGGCTCAGGGCCAAGAACAGATGGTCCCCAGATGCGGTC
CCGCCCTCAGCAGTTTCTAGAGAACCATCAGATGTTTCCAGGGTGCCCCAAGGACCTGAAATGACCCTGT
GCCTTATTTGAACTAACCAATCAGTTCGCTTCTCGCTTCTGTTCGCGCGCTTCTGCTCCCCGAGCTCAAT
AAAAGAGCCCACAACCCCTCACTCGGCGCGCCAGTCCTCCGATAGACTGCGTCGCCCGGGTACCCGTGTA
TCCAATAAACCCTCTTGCAGTTGCATCCGACTTGTGGTCTCGCTGTTCCTTGGGAGGGTCTCCTCTGAGT
GATTGACTACCCGTCAGCGGGGGTCTTTCATGGGTAACAGTTTCTTGAAGTTGGAGAACAACATTCTGAG
GGTAGGAGTCGAATATTAAGTAATCCTGACTCAATTAGCCACTGTTTTGAATCCACATACTCCAATACTC
CTGAAATAGTTCATTATGGACAGCGCAGAAGAGCTGGGGAGAATTAATTCGTAATCATGGTCATAGCTGT
TTCCTGTGTGAAATTGTTATCCGCTCACAATTCCACACAACATACGAGCCGGAAGCATAAAGTGTAAAGC
CTGGGGTGCCTAATGAGTGAGCTAACTCACATTAATTGCGTTGCGCTCACTGCCCGCTTTCCAGTCGGGA
AACCTGTCGTGCCAGCTGCATTAATGAATCGGCCAACGCGCGGGGAGAGGCGGTTTGCGTATTGGGCGCT
CTTCCGCTTCCTCGCTCACTGACTCGCTGCGCTCGGTCGTTCGGCTGCGGCGAGCGGTATCAGCTCACTC
AAAGGCGGTAATACGGTTATCCACAGAATCAGGGGATAACGCAGGAAAGAACATGTGAGCAAAAGGCCAG
CAAAAGGCCAGGAACCGTAAAAAGGCCGCGTTGCTGGCGTTTTTCCATAGGCTCCGCCCCCCTGACGAGC
ATCACAAAAATCGACGCTCAAGTCAGAGGTGGCGAAACCCGACAGGACTATAAAGATACCAGGCGTTTCC
CCCTGGAAGCTCCCTCGTGCGCTCTCCTGTTCCGACCCTGCCGCTTACCGGATACCTGTCCGCCTTTCTC
CCTTCGGGAAGCGTGGCGCTTTCTCATAGCTCACGCTGTAGGTATCTCAGTTCGGTGTAGGTCGTTCGCT
CCAAGCTGGGCTGTGTGCACGAACCCCCCGTTCAGCCCGACCGCTGCGCCTTATCCGGTAACTATCGTCT
TGAGTCCAACCCGGTAAGACACGACTTATCGCCACTGGCAGCAGCCACTGGTAACAGGATTAGCAGAGCG
AGGTATGTAGGCGGTGCTACAGAGTTCTTGAAGTGGTGGCCTAACTACGGCTACACTAGAAGGACAGTAT
TTGGTATCTGCGCTCTGCTGAAGCCAGTTACCTTCGGAAAAAGAGTTGGTAGCTCTTGATCCGGCAAACA
AACCACCGCTGGTAGCGGTGGTTTTTTTGTTTGCAAGCAGCAGATTACGCGCAGAAAAAAAGGATCTCAA
GAAGATCCTTTGATCTTTTCTACGGGGTCTGACGCTCAGTGGAACGAAAACTCACGTTAAGGGATTTTGG
TCATGAGATTATCAAAAAGGATCTTCACCTAGATCCTTTTAAATTAAAAATGAAGTTTTAAATCAATCTA
AAGTATATATGAGTAAACTTGGTCTGACAGTTACCAATGCTTAATCAGTGAGGCACCTATCTCAGCGATC
TGTCTATTTCGTTCATCCATAGTTGCCTGACTCCCCGTCGTGTAGATAACTACGATACGGGAGGGCTTAC
CATCTGGCCCCAGTGCTGCAATGATACCGCGAGACCCACGCTCACCGGCTCCAGATTTATCAGCAATAAA
CCAGCCAGCCGGAAGGGCCGAGCGCAGAAGTGGTCCTGCAACTTTATCCGCCTCCATCCAGTCTATTAAT
TGTTGCCGGGAAGCTAGAGTAAGTAGTTCGCCAGTTAATAGTTTGCGCAACGTTGTTGCCATTGCTACAG
GCATCGTGGTGTCACGCTCGTCGTTTGGTATGGCTTCATTCAGCTCCGGTTCCCAACGATCAAGGCGAGT
TACATGATCCCCCATGTTGTGCAAAAAAGCGGTTAGCTCCTTCGGTCCTCCGATCGTTGTCAGAAGTAAG
TTGGCCGCAGTGTTATCACTCATGGTTATGGCAGCACTGCATAATTCTCTTACTGTCATGCCATCCGTAA
GATGCTTTTCTGTGACTGGTGAGTACTCAACCAAGTCATTCTGAGAATAGTGTATGCGGCGACCGAGTTG
CTCTTGCCCGGCGTCAATACGGGATAATACCGCGCCACATAGCAGAACTTTAAAAGTGCTCATCATTGGA
AAACGTTCTTCGGGGCGAAAACTCTCAAGGATCTTACCGCTGTTGAGATCCAGTTCGATGTAACCCACTC
GTGCACCCAACTGATCTTCAGCATCTTTTACTTTCACCAGCGTTTCTGGGTGAGCAAAAACAGGAAGGCA
AAATGCCGCAAAAAAGGGAATAAGGGCGACACGGAAATGTTGAATACTCATACTCTTCCTTTTTCAATAT
TATTGAAGCATTTATCAGGGTTATTGTCTCATGAGCGGATACATATTTGAATGTATTTAGAAAAATAAAC
AAATAGGGGTTCCGCGCACATTTCCCCGAAAAGTGCCACCTGACGTCTAAGAAACCATTATTATCATGAC
ATTAACCTATAAAAATAGGCGTATCACGAGGCCCTTTCGTCTCGCGCGTTTCGGTGATGACGGTGAAAAC
CTCTGACACATGCAGCTCCCGGAGACGGTCACAGCTTGTCTGTAAGCGGATGCCGGGAGCAGACAAGCCC
GTCAGGGCGCGTCAGCGGGTGTTGGCGGGTGTCGGGGCTGGCTTAACTATGCGGCATCAGAGCAGATTGT
ACTGAGAGTGCACCATATGCGGTGTGAAATACCGCACAGATGCGTAAGGAGAAAATACCGCATCAGGCGC
CATTCGCCATTCAGGCTGCGCAACTGTTGGGAAGGGCGATCGGTGCGGGCCTCTTCGCTATTACGCCAGC
TGGCGAAAGGGGGATGTGCTGCAAGGCGATTAAGTTGGGTAACGCCAGGGTTTTCCCAGTCACGACGTTG
TAAAACGACGGCGCAAGGAATGGTGCATGCAAGGAGATGGCGCCCAACAGTCCCCCGGCCACGGGGCCTG
CCACCATACCCACGCCGAAACAAGCGCTCATGAGCCCGAAGTGGCGAGCCCGATCTTCCCCATCGGTGAT
GTCGGCGATATAGGCGCCAGCAACCGCACCTGTGGCGCCGGTGATGCCGGCCACGATGCGTCCGGCGTAG
AGGCGATTAGTCCAATTTGTTAAAGACAGGATATCAGTGGTCCAGGCTCTAGTTTTGACTCAACAATATC
ACCAGCTGAAGCCTATAGAGTACGAGCCATAGATAAAATAAAAGATTTTATTTAGTCTCCAGAAAAAGGG
GGGAA
