>Addgene plasmid #68485 | MSCV Puro-CMV:GFP | addgene partial sequence | sequence record 123104 | pLXSN5 5'-CCCTTGAACCTCCTCGTTCGACC-3'
TCCAGCCCTCACTCCTTCTCTAGGCGCCGGAATTAGATCTCTAACTCGAACGCTAGCTGTGCGATCGTTT
ACCATGACCGAGTACAAGCCCACGGTGCGCCTCGCCACCCGCGACGACGTCCCCAGGGCCGTACGCACCC
TCGCCGCCGCGTTCGCCGACTACCCCGCCACGCGCCACACCGTCGATCCGGACCGCCACATCGAGCGGGT
CACCGAGCTGCAAGAACTCTTCCTCACGCGCGTCGGGCTCGACATCGGCAAGGTGTGGGTCGCGGACGAC
GGCGCCGCGGTGGCGGTCTGGACCACGCCGGAGAGCGTCGAAGCGGGGGCGGTGTTCGCCGAGATCGGCC
CGCGCATGGCCGAGTTGAGCGGTTCCCGGCTGGCCGCGCAGCAACAGATGGAAGGCCTCCTGGCGCCGCA
CCGGCCCAAGGAGCCCGCGTGGTTCCTGGCCACCGTCGGCGTCTCGCCCGACCACCAGGGCAAGGGTCTG
GGCAGCGCCGTCGTGCTCCCCGGAGTGGAGGCGGCCGAGCGCGCCGGGGTGCCCGCCTTCCTGGAGACCT
CCGCGCCCCGCAACCTCCCCTTCTACGAGCGGCTCGGCTTCACCGTCACCGCCGACGTCGAGGTGCCCGA
AGGACCGCGCACCTGGTGCATGACCCGCAAGCCCGGTGCCTGAAAACCGCTGTTCCTAGGAATCCCGAGG
CCTTTTGCGCTGCTTCGCGATGTACGGGCCAGATATACGCGTTGACATTGATTATTGACTAGTTATTAAT
AGTAATCAATTACGGGGTCATTAGTTCATAGCCCATATATGGAGTTCCGCGTTACATAACTTACGGTAAA
TGGCCCGCCTGGCTGACCGCCCAACGACCCCCGCCCATTGACGTCAATAATGACGTATGTTCCCATAGTA
ACGCCAATAGGGACTTTCCATTGACGTCAATGGGTGGAGTATTTACGGTAAACTGCCCACTTGGCAGTAC
ATCAAGTGTATCATATGCCAAGTACGCCCCCTATTGACGTCAATGACGGTAAATGGCCGC
