>Addgene plasmid #68485 | MSCV Puro-CMV:GFP | addgene partial sequence | sequence record 123105 | GFP2(b) 5'-CTTGATGCCGTTCTTCTGCTTGT-3'
TGGCTGTTGTAGTTGTACTCCAGCTTGTGCCCCAGGATGTTGCCGTCCTCCTTGAAGTCGATGCCCTTCA
GCTCGATGCGGTTCACCAGGGTGTCGCCCTCGAACTTCACCTCGGCGCGGGTCTTGTAGTTGCCGTCGTC
CTTGAAGAAGATGGTGCGCTCCTGGACGTAGCCTTCGGGCATGGCGGACTTGAAGAAGTCGTGCTGCTTC
ATGTGGTCGGGGTAGCGGCTGAAGCACTGCACGCCGTAGGTCAGGGTGGTCACGAGGGTGGGCCAGGGCA
CGGGCAGCTTGCCGGTGGTGCAGATGAACTTCAGGGTCAGCTTGCCGTAGGTGGCATCGCCCTCGCCCTC
GCCAGACACGCTGAACTTGTGGCCGTTTACGTCGCCGTCCAGCTCGACCAGGATGGGCACCACCCCGGTG
AACAGCTCCTCGCCCTTGCTCACCATGGTCCGCTTAAGCTGTAGCGCTAATGTCGGGTCAATTTCGATAA
GCCAGTAAGCAGTGGGTTCTCTAGTTAGCCAGAGAGCTCTGCTTATATAGACCTCCCACCGTACACGCCT
ACCGCCCATTTGCGTCAATGGGGCGGAGTTGTTACGACATTTTGGAAAGTCCCGTTGATTTTGGTGCCAA
AACAAACTCCCATTGACGTCAATGGGGTGGAGACTTGGAAATCCCCGTGAGTCAAACCGCTATCCACGCC
CATTGATGTACTGCCAAAACCGCATCACCATGGTAATAGCGATGACTAATACGTAGATGTACTGCCAAGT
AGGAAAGTCCCATAAGGTCATGTACTGGGCATAATGCCAGGCGGGCCATTTACCGTCATTGACGTCAATA
GGGGGCGTACTTGGCATATGATACACTTGATGTACTGCCAAGTGGGCAGTTTACCGTAAATACTCCACCC
ATTGACGTCAATGGAAAGTCCCTATTGGCGTTACTATGGGAACATACGTCATTATT
